Addgene plasmid #102858: lentiCRISPR v2 kif26b sgRNA2
Purpose: Expresses sgRNA targeting mouse Kif26b
Depositing lab: Henry Ho. Depositing organization: University of California, Davis. Publication: Kinesin superfamily protein Kif26b links Wnt5a-Ror signaling to the control of cell and tissue behaviors in vertebrates. Susman MW, Karuna EP, Kunz RC, Gujral TS, Cantu AV, Choi SS, Jong BY, Okada K, Scales MK, Hum J, Hu LS, Kirschner MW, Nishinakamura R, Yamada S, Laird DJ, Jao LE, Gygi SP, Greenberg ME, Ho HH. Elife. 2017 Sep 8;6. pii: e26509. doi: 10.7554/eLife.26509. PubMed 28885975.
Backbone
  Vector backbone: lentiCRISPR v2
  Backbone manufacturer: Addgene #52961 (provided by Feng Zhang)
  Backbone size w/o insert (bp): 14873
  Total vector size (bp): 13012
  Vector type: Lentiviral
  Selectable markers: Puromycin
Growth in bacteria
  Bacterial resistance: Ampicillin, 100 μg/mL
  Growth temperature: 37°C
  Growth strain: NEB Stable
  Copy number: High Copy
Gene/Insert
  Gene/Insert name: Mouse Kif26b
  gRNA/shRNA sequence: GAACTGTAACGCCCGCTTGG
  Species: M. musculus (mouse)
  Entrez Gene: Kif26b (a.k.a. 4832420M10, BC056349, D230039L06Rik)
  Cloning method: Restriction Enzyme; 5′ cloning site BsmB1 (destroyed during cloning); 3′ cloning site BsmB1 (destroyed during cloning)
  Sequencing primers: 5′ cgatacaaggctgttagagag
Terms and licenses: Academic/Nonprofit Terms; Industry Terms: Not Available to Industry
How to cite: lentiCRISPR v2 kif26b sgRNA2 was a gift from Henry Ho (Addgene plasmid # 102858 ; http://n2t.net/addgene:102858 ; RRID:Addgene_102858)
