[The description below was written by a language model from this plasmid's Addgene catalogue record and pLannotate feature annotations shown in this document.]
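Description:
lentiCRISPR v2 kif26b sgRNA2 is a single-vector lentiviral CRISPR/Cas9 plasmid, built on the lentiCRISPR v2 backbone, that delivers both Streptococcus pyogenes Cas9 and a guide RNA directed against mouse Kif26b. The guide was inserted between the backbone's two BsmBI sites, which were destroyed in the process. This replaced the backbone's filler fragment, consistent with the finished plasmid (about 13 kb) being smaller than the listed empty backbone. In bacteria the plasmid is maintained through a high-copy ColE1/pUC-type origin and ampicillin resistance, and an f1 origin is also present.

The viral transfer cassette starts with a CMV enhancer/promoter fused to a truncated HIV-1 5' LTR, followed by the Ψ packaging signal, RRE and cPPT/CTS. It ends in a ΔU3 self-inactivating 3' LTR, with a bGH polyadenylation signal downstream. Within it, a human U6 RNA polymerase III promoter drives the Kif26b spacer joined to the SpCas9 gRNA scaffold. An EF-1α core promoter drives the Cas9 coding sequence, which is followed by a puromycin N-acetyltransferase sequence and a WPRE to enhance expression. The feature tables do not annotate the element linking Cas9 to PuroR. Puromycin is the listed marker for selecting transduced mammalian cells. Outside the LTRs, an SV40/EM7-driven bleomycin/Zeocin resistance cassette is also annotated.

The depositor and repository-sequenced records have the same feature layout but differ by about 70 nt. The clearest annotated difference is a shorter SV40 promoter upstream of BleoR in the sequenced version. The construct is intended for producing lentivirus to disrupt Kif26b in mouse cells, and the associated study examined Kif26b in Wnt5a-Ror signaling.
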