Features (pLannotate 1.2.2; 33 found; start..end, strand, type, name):
     31..83      -  misc_feature   bom (fragment): basis of mobility region from pBR322
    238..617     +  enhancer       CMV enhancer: human cytomegalovirus immediate early enhancer
    618..817     +  promoter       CMV promoter: human cytomegalovirus (CMV) immediate early promoter
    835..1015    +  LTR            5' LTR (truncated): truncated 5' long terminal repeat (LTR) from HIV-1
   1062..1187    +  misc_feature   HIV-1 Ψ: packaging signal of human immunodeficiency virus type 1
   1171..1534    +  CDS            HIV-1 gag (fragment): gag protein from human immunodeficiency virus 1; gag
   1680..1913    +  misc_feature   RRE: The Rev response element (RRE) of HIV-1 allows for Rev-dependent mRNA export from the nucleus to the cytoplasm.
   2290..2390    +  CDS            Rev (fragment): human immunodeficiency virus 1 (HIV-1) Rev protein; rev; enhances nuclear export of unspliced and incompletely spliced viral mRNAs
   2440..2557    +  misc_feature   cPPT/CTS: central polypurine tract and central termination sequence of HIV-1
   2608..2848    +  promoter       U6 promoter: RNA polymerase III promoter for human U6 snRNA
   2877..2952    +  misc_RNA       gRNA scaffold: guide RNA scaffold for the Streptococcus pyogenes CRISPR/Cas9 system
   2970..2988    +  CDS            small t antigen (fragment): SV40 (simian virus 40) small t antigen
   3014..3225    +  promoter       EF-1α core promoter: core promoter for human elongation factor EF-1α
   3250..7353    +  CDS            Cas9: Cas9 (Csn1) endonuclease from the Streptococcus pyogenes Type II CRISPR/Cas system generates RNA-guided double strand breaks in DNA
   7491..8088    +  CDS            PuroR (fragment): puromycin N-acetyltransferase; pac from Streptomyces; confers resistance to puromycin
   8104..8692    +  misc_feature   WPRE: woodchuck hepatitis virus posttranscriptional regulatory element
   8743..8762    +  misc_feature   cPPT/CTS (fragment): central polypurine tract and central termination sequence of HIV-1
   8764..8997    +  LTR            3' LTR (ΔU3): self-inactivating 3' long terminal repeat (LTR) from HIV-1
   9029..9253    +  polyA_signal   bGH poly(A) signal: bovine growth hormone polyadenylation signal
   9257..9278    +  promoter       SV40 promoter (fragment): SV40 enhancer and early promoter
   9299..9727    +  rep_origin     f1 ori (sequence partly withheld): f1 bacteriophage origin of replication; arrow indicates direction of (+) strand synthesis
   9741..10070   +  promoter       SV40 promoter: SV40 enhancer and early promoter
  10118..10165   +  promoter       EM7 promoter: synthetic bacterial promoter&nbsp
  10184..10558   +  CDS            BleoR: antibiotic-binding protein; Sh ble from Streptoalloteichus hindustanus; confers resistance to bleomycin, phleomycin, and Zeocin™
  10568..10693   +  CDS            ble (fragment): BLE_KLEPN - Experimental evidence at protein level: Swiss-Prot protein existence level 1. Binding protein with a strong affinity to the bleomycin family of antibiotics. Binds to CL990; an antimitotic-antibiotic compound. From Klebsiella pneumoniae.
  10688..10809   +  polyA_signal   SV40 poly(A) signal: SV40 polyadenylation signal
  10880..10902   -  protein_bind   lac operator (fragment): The lac repressor binds to the lac operator to inhibit transcription in E. coli. This inhibition can be relieved by adding lactose or isopropyl-β-D-thiogalactopyranoside (IPTG). lac repressor encoded by lacI
  10906..10936   -  promoter       lac promoter: promoter for the E. coli lac operon
  10951..10972   -  protein_bind   CAP binding site: CAP binding activates transcription in the presence of cAMP. E. coli catabolite activator protein
  10985..11077   -  CDS            lacI (fragment): lac repressor; lacI; The lac repressor binds to the lac operator to inhibit transcription in E. coli. This inhibition can be relieved by adding lactose or isopropyl-β-D-thiogalactopyranoside (IPTG).
  11260..11848   -  rep_origin     ori: high-copy-number ColE1/pMB1/pBR322/pUC origin of replication
  12019..12879   -  CDS            AmpR: β-lactamase; bla; confers resistance to ampicillin, carbenicillin, and related antibiotics
  12880..12984   -  promoter       AmpR promoter: bla
>Addgene plasmid #102858 | lentiCRISPR v2 kif26b sgRNA2 | depositor full sequence | sequence record 194749 | lentiCRISPR v2 kif26b sgRNA2 sequence 13012 bps
GTCGACGGATCGGGAGATCTCCCGATCCCCTATGGTGCACTCTCAGTACAATCTGCTCTGATGCCGCATA
GTTAAGCCAGTATCTGCTCCCTGCTTGTGTGTTGGAGGTCGCTGAGTAGTGCGCGAGCAAAATTTAAGCT
ACAACAAGGCAAGGCTTGACCGACAATTGCATGAAGAATCTGCTTAGGGTTAGGCGTTTTGCGCTGCTTC
GCGATGTACGGGCCAGATATACGCGTTGACATTGATTATTGACTAGTTATTAATAGTAATCAATTACGGG
GTCATTAGTTCATAGCCCATATATGGAGTTCCGCGTTACATAACTTACGGTAAATGGCCCGCCTGGCTGA
CCGCCCAACGACCCCCGCCCATTGACGTCAATAATGACGTATGTTCCCATAGTAACGCCAATAGGGACTT
TCCATTGACGTCAATGGGTGGAGTATTTACGGTAAACTGCCCACTTGGCAGTACATCAAGTGTATCATAT
GCCAAGTACGCCCCCTATTGACGTCAATGACGGTAAATGGCCCGCCTGGCATTATGCCCAGTACATGACC
TTATGGGACTTTCCTACTTGGCAGTACATCTACGTATTAGTCATCGCTATTACCATGGTGATGCGGTTTT
GGCAGTACATCAATGGGCGTGGATAGCGGTTTGACTCACGGGGATTTCCAAGTCTCCACCCCATTGACGT
CAATGGGAGTTTGTTTTGGCACCAAAATCAACGGGACTTTCCAAAATGTCGTAACAACTCCGCCCCATTG
ACGCAAATGGGCGGTAGGCGTGTACGGTGGGAGGTCTATATAAGCAGCGCGTTTTGCCTGTACTGGGTCT
CTCTGGTTAGACCAGATCTGAGCCTGGGAGCTCTCTGGCTAACTAGGGAACCCACTGCTTAAGCCTCAAT
AAAGCTTGCCTTGAGTGCTTCAAGTAGTGTGTGCCCGTCTGTTGTGTGACTCTGGTAACTAGAGATCCCT
CAGACCCTTTTAGTCAGTGTGGAAAATCTCTAGCAGTGGCGCCCGAACAGGGACTTGAAAGCGAAAGGGA
AACCAGAGGAGCTCTCTCGACGCAGGACTCGGCTTGCTGAAGCGCGCACGGCAAGAGGCGAGGGGCGGCG
ACTGGTGAGTACGCCAAAAATTTTGACTAGCGGAGGCTAGAAGGAGAGAGATGGGTGCGAGAGCGTCAGT
ATTAAGCGGGGGAGAATTAGATCGCGATGGGAAAAAATTCGGTTAAGGCCAGGGGGAAAGAAAAAATATA
AATTAAAACATATAGTATGGGCAAGCAGGGAGCTAGAACGATTCGCAGTTAATCCTGGCCTGTTAGAAAC
ATCAGAAGGCTGTAGACAAATACTGGGACAGCTACAACCATCCCTTCAGACAGGATCAGAAGAACTTAGA
TCATTATATAATACAGTAGCAACCCTCTATTGTGTGCATCAAAGGATAGAGATAAAAGACACCAAGGAAG
CTTTAGACAAGATAGAGGAAGAGCAAAACAAAAGTAAGACCACCGCACAGCAAGCGGCCGCTGATCTTCA
GACCTGGAGGAGGAGATATGAGGGACAATTGGAGAAGTGAATTATATAAATATAAAGTAGTAAAAATTGA
ACCATTAGGAGTAGCACCCACCAAGGCAAAGAGAAGAGTGGTGCAGAGAGAAAAAAGAGCAGTGGGAATA
GGAGCTTTGTTCCTTGGGTTCTTGGGAGCAGCAGGAAGCACTATGGGCGCAGCGTCAATGACGCTGACGG
TACAGGCCAGACAATTATTGTCTGGTATAGTGCAGCAGCAGAACAATTTGCTGAGGGCTATTGAGGCGCA
ACAGCATCTGTTGCAACTCACAGTCTGGGGCATCAAGCAGCTCCAGGCAAGAATCCTGGCTGTGGAAAGA
TACCTAAAGGATCAACAGCTCCTGGGGATTTGGGGTTGCTCTGGAAAACTCATTTGCACCACTGCTGTGC
CTTGGAATGCTAGTTGGAGTAATAAATCTCTGGAACAGATTTGGAATCACACGACCTGGATGGAGTGGGA
CAGAGAAATTAACAATTACACAAGCTTAATACACTCCTTAATTGAAGAATCGCAAAACCAGCAAGAAAAG
AATGAACAAGAATTATTGGAATTAGATAAATGGGCAAGTTTGTGGAATTGGTTTAACATAACAAATTGGC
TGTGGTATATAAAATTATTCATAATGATAGTAGGAGGCTTGGTAGGTTTAAGAATAGTTTTTGCTGTACT
TTCTATAGTGAATAGAGTTAGGCAGGGATATTCACCATTATCGTTTCAGACCCACCTCCCAACCCCGAGG
GGACCCGACAGGCCCGAAGGAATAGAAGAAGAAGGTGGAGAGAGAGACAGAGACAGATCCATTCGATTAG
TGAACGGATCGGCACTGCGTGCGCCAATTCTGCAGACAAATGGCAGTATTCATCCACAATTTTAAAAGAA
AAGGGGGGATTGGGGGGTACAGTGCAGGGGAAAGAATAGTAGACATAATAGCAACAGACATACAAACTAA
AGAATTACAAAAACAAATTACAAAAATTCAAAATTTTCGGGTTTATTACAGGGACAGCAGAGATCCAGTT
TGGTTAATTAAGGTACCGAGGGCCTATTTCCCATGATTCCTTCATATTTGCATATACGATACAAGGCTGT
TAGAGAGATAATTAGAATTAATTTGACTGTAAACACAAAGATATTAGTACAAAATACGTGACGTAGAAAG
TAATAATTTCTTGGGTAGTTTGCAGTTTTAAAATTATGTTTTAAAATGGACTATCATATGCTTACCGTAA
CTTGAAAGTATTTCGATTTCTTGGCTTTATATATCTTGTGGAAAGGACGAAACACCGAACTGTAACGCCC
GCTTGGGTTTTAGAGCTAGAAATAGCAAGTTAAAATAAGGCTAGTCCGTTATCAACTTGAAAAAGTGGCA
CCGAGTCGGTGCTTTTTTGAATTCGCTAGCTAGGTCTTGAAAGGAGTGGGAATTGGCTCCGGTGCCCGTC
AGTGGGCAGAGCGCACATCGCCCACAGTCCCCGAGAAGTTGGGGGGAGGGGTCGGCAATTGATCCGGTGC
CTAGAGAAGGTGGCGCGGGGTAAACTGGGAAAGTGATGTCGTGTACTGGCTCCGCCTTTTTCCCGAGGGT
GGGGGAGAACCGTATATAAGTGCAGTAGTCGCCGTGAACGTTCTTTTTCGCAACGGGTTTGCCGCCAGAA
CACAGGACCGGTTCTAGAGCGCTGCCACCATGGACAAGAAGTACAGCATCGGCCTGGACATCGGCACCAA
CTCTGTGGGCTGGGCCGTGATCACCGACGAGTACAAGGTGCCCAGCAAGAAATTCAAGGTGCTGGGCAAC
ACCGACCGGCACAGCATCAAGAAGAACCTGATCGGAGCCCTGCTGTTCGACAGCGGCGAAACAGCCGAGG
CCACCCGGCTGAAGAGAACCGCCAGAAGAAGATACACCAGACGGAAGAACCGGATCTGCTATCTGCAAGA
GATCTTCAGCAACGAGATGGCCAAGGTGGACGACAGCTTCTTCCACAGACTGGAAGAGTCCTTCCTGGTG
GAAGAGGATAAGAAGCACGAGCGGCACCCCATCTTCGGCAACATCGTGGACGAGGTGGCCTACCACGAGA
AGTACCCCACCATCTACCACCTGAGAAAGAAACTGGTGGACAGCACCGACAAGGCCGACCTGCGGCTGAT
CTATCTGGCCCTGGCCCACATGATCAAGTTCCGGGGCCACTTCCTGATCGAGGGCGACCTGAACCCCGAC
AACAGCGACGTGGACAAGCTGTTCATCCAGCTGGTGCAGACCTACAACCAGCTGTTCGAGGAAAACCCCA
TCAACGCCAGCGGCGTGGACGCCAAGGCCATCCTGTCTGCCAGACTGAGCAAGAGCAGACGGCTGGAAAA
TCTGATCGCCCAGCTGCCCGGCGAGAAGAAGAATGGCCTGTTCGGAAACCTGATTGCCCTGAGCCTGGGC
CTGACCCCCAACTTCAAGAGCAACTTCGACCTGGCCGAGGATGCCAAACTGCAGCTGAGCAAGGACACCT
ACGACGACGACCTGGACAACCTGCTGGCCCAGATCGGCGACCAGTACGCCGACCTGTTTCTGGCCGCCAA
GAACCTGTCCGACGCCATCCTGCTGAGCGACATCCTGAGAGTGAACACCGAGATCACCAAGGCCCCCCTG
AGCGCCTCTATGATCAAGAGATACGACGAGCACCACCAGGACCTGACCCTGCTGAAAGCTCTCGTGCGGC
AGCAGCTGCCTGAGAAGTACAAAGAGATTTTCTTCGACCAGAGCAAGAACGGCTACGCCGGCTACATTGA
CGGCGGAGCCAGCCAGGAAGAGTTCTACAAGTTCATCAAGCCCATCCTGGAAAAGATGGACGGCACCGAG
GAACTGCTCGTGAAGCTGAACAGAGAGGACCTGCTGCGGAAGCAGCGGACCTTCGACAACGGCAGCATCC
CCCACCAGATCCACCTGGGAGAGCTGCACGCCATTCTGCGGCGGCAGGAAGATTTTTACCCATTCCTGAA
GGACAACCGGGAAAAGATCGAGAAGATCCTGACCTTCCGCATCCCCTACTACGTGGGCCCTCTGGCCAGG
GGAAACAGCAGATTCGCCTGGATGACCAGAAAGAGCGAGGAAACCATCACCCCCTGGAACTTCGAGGAAG
TGGTGGACAAGGGCGCTTCCGCCCAGAGCTTCATCGAGCGGATGACCAACTTCGATAAGAACCTGCCCAA
CGAGAAGGTGCTGCCCAAGCACAGCCTGCTGTACGAGTACTTCACCGTGTATAACGAGCTGACCAAAGTG
AAATACGTGACCGAGGGAATGAGAAAGCCCGCCTTCCTGAGCGGCGAGCAGAAAAAGGCCATCGTGGACC
TGCTGTTCAAGACCAACCGGAAAGTGACCGTGAAGCAGCTGAAAGAGGACTACTTCAAGAAAATCGAGTG
CTTCGACTCCGTGGAAATCTCCGGCGTGGAAGATCGGTTCAACGCCTCCCTGGGCACATACCACGATCTG
CTGAAAATTATCAAGGACAAGGACTTCCTGGACAATGAGGAAAACGAGGACATTCTGGAAGATATCGTGC
TGACCCTGACACTGTTTGAGGACAGAGAGATGATCGAGGAACGGCTGAAAACCTATGCCCACCTGTTCGA
CGACAAAGTGATGAAGCAGCTGAAGCGGCGGAGATACACCGGCTGGGGCAGGCTGAGCCGGAAGCTGATC
AACGGCATCCGGGACAAGCAGTCCGGCAAGACAATCCTGGATTTCCTGAAGTCCGACGGCTTCGCCAACA
GAAACTTCATGCAGCTGATCCACGACGACAGCCTGACCTTTAAAGAGGACATCCAGAAAGCCCAGGTGTC
CGGCCAGGGCGATAGCCTGCACGAGCACATTGCCAATCTGGCCGGCAGCCCCGCCATTAAGAAGGGCATC
CTGCAGACAGTGAAGGTGGTGGACGAGCTCGTGAAAGTGATGGGCCGGCACAAGCCCGAGAACATCGTGA
TCGAAATGGCCAGAGAGAACCAGACCACCCAGAAGGGACAGAAGAACAGCCGCGAGAGAATGAAGCGGAT
CGAAGAGGGCATCAAAGAGCTGGGCAGCCAGATCCTGAAAGAACACCCCGTGGAAAACACCCAGCTGCAG
AACGAGAAGCTGTACCTGTACTACCTGCAGAATGGGCGGGATATGTACGTGGACCAGGAACTGGACATCA
ACCGGCTGTCCGACTACGATGTGGACCATATCGTGCCTCAGAGCTTTCTGAAGGACGACTCCATCGACAA
CAAGGTGCTGACCAGAAGCGACAAGAACCGGGGCAAGAGCGACAACGTGCCCTCCGAAGAGGTCGTGAAG
AAGATGAAGAACTACTGGCGGCAGCTGCTGAACGCCAAGCTGATTACCCAGAGAAAGTTCGACAATCTGA
CCAAGGCCGAGAGAGGCGGCCTGAGCGAACTGGATAAGGCCGGCTTCATCAAGAGACAGCTGGTGGAAAC
CCGGCAGATCACAAAGCACGTGGCACAGATCCTGGACTCCCGGATGAACACTAAGTACGACGAGAATGAC
AAGCTGATCCGGGAAGTGAAAGTGATCACCCTGAAGTCCAAGCTGGTGTCCGATTTCCGGAAGGATTTCC
AGTTTTACAAAGTGCGCGAGATCAACAACTACCACCACGCCCACGACGCCTACCTGAACGCCGTCGTGGG
AACCGCCCTGATCAAAAAGTACCCTAAGCTGGAAAGCGAGTTCGTGTACGGCGACTACAAGGTGTACGAC
GTGCGGAAGATGATCGCCAAGAGCGAGCAGGAAATCGGCAAGGCTACCGCCAAGTACTTCTTCTACAGCA
ACATCATGAACTTTTTCAAGACCGAGATTACCCTGGCCAACGGCGAGATCCGGAAGCGGCCTCTGATCGA
GACAAACGGCGAAACCGGGGAGATCGTGTGGGATAAGGGCCGGGATTTTGCCACCGTGCGGAAAGTGCTG
AGCATGCCCCAAGTGAATATCGTGAAAAAGACCGAGGTGCAGACAGGCGGCTTCAGCAAAGAGTCTATCC
TGCCCAAGAGGAACAGCGATAAGCTGATCGCCAGAAAGAAGGACTGGGACCCTAAGAAGTACGGCGGCTT
CGACAGCCCCACCGTGGCCTATTCTGTGCTGGTGGTGGCCAAAGTGGAAAAGGGCAAGTCCAAGAAACTG
AAGAGTGTGAAAGAGCTGCTGGGGATCACCATCATGGAAAGAAGCAGCTTCGAGAAGAATCCCATCGACT
TTCTGGAAGCCAAGGGCTACAAAGAAGTGAAAAAGGACCTGATCATCAAGCTGCCTAAGTACTCCCTGTT
CGAGCTGGAAAACGGCCGGAAGAGAATGCTGGCCTCTGCCGGCGAACTGCAGAAGGGAAACGAACTGGCC
CTGCCCTCCAAATATGTGAACTTCCTGTACCTGGCCAGCCACTATGAGAAGCTGAAGGGCTCCCCCGAGG
ATAATGAGCAGAAACAGCTGTTTGTGGAACAGCACAAGCACTACCTGGACGAGATCATCGAGCAGATCAG
CGAGTTCTCCAAGAGAGTGATCCTGGCCGACGCTAATCTGGACAAAGTGCTGTCCGCCTACAACAAGCAC
CGGGATAAGCCCATCAGAGAGCAGGCCGAGAATATCATCCACCTGTTTACCCTGACCAATCTGGGAGCCC
CTGCCGCCTTCAAGTACTTTGACACCACCATCGACCGGAAGAGGTACACCAGCACCAAAGAGGTGCTGGA
CGCCACCCTGATCCACCAGAGCATCACCGGCCTGTACGAGACACGGATCGACCTGTCTCAGCTGGGAGGC
GACAAGCGACCTGCCGCCACAAAGAAGGCTGGACAGGCTAAGAAGAAGAAAGATTACAAAGACGATGACG
ATAAGGGATCCGGCGCAACAAACTTCTCTCTGCTGAAACAAGCCGGAGATGTCGAAGAGAATCCTGGACC
GACCGAGTACAAGCCCACGGTGCGCCTCGCCACCCGCGACGACGTCCCCAGGGCCGTACGCACCCTCGCC
GCCGCGTTCGCCGACTACCCCGCCACGCGCCACACCGTCGATCCGGACCGCCACATCGAGCGGGTCACCG
AGCTGCAAGAACTCTTCCTCACGCGCGTCGGGCTCGACATCGGCAAGGTGTGGGTCGCGGACGACGGCGC
CGCGGTGGCGGTCTGGACCACGCCGGAGAGCGTCGAAGCGGGGGCGGTGTTCGCCGAGATCGGCCCGCGC
ATGGCCGAGTTGAGCGGTTCCCGGCTGGCCGCGCAGCAACAGATGGAAGGCCTCCTGGCGCCGCACCGGC
CCAAGGAGCCCGCGTGGTTCCTGGCCACCGTCGGAGTCTCGCCCGACCACCAGGGCAAGGGTCTGGGCAG
CGCCGTCGTGCTCCCCGGAGTGGAGGCGGCCGAGCGCGCCGGGGTGCCCGCCTTCCTGGAGACCTCCGCG
CCCCGCAACCTCCCCTTCTACGAGCGGCTCGGCTTCACCGTCACCGCCGACGTCGAGGTGCCCGAAGGAC
CGCGCACCTGGTGCATGACCCGCAAGCCCGGTGCCTGAACGCGTTAAGTCGACAATCAACCTCTGGATTA
CAAAATTTGTGAAAGATTGACTGGTATTCTTAACTATGTTGCTCCTTTTACGCTATGTGGATACGCTGCT
TTAATGCCTTTGTATCATGCTATTGCTTCCCGTATGGCTTTCATTTTCTCCTCCTTGTATAAATCCTGGT
TGCTGTCTCTTTATGAGGAGTTGTGGCCCGTTGTCAGGCAACGTGGCGTGGTGTGCACTGTGTTTGCTGA
CGCAACCCCCACTGGTTGGGGCATTGCCACCACCTGTCAGCTCCTTTCCGGGACTTTCGCTTTCCCCCTC
CCTATTGCCACGGCGGAACTCATCGCCGCCTGCCTTGCCCGCTGCTGGACAGGGGCTCGGCTGTTGGGCA
CTGACAATTCCGTGGTGTTGTCGGGGAAATCATCGTCCTTTCCTTGGCTGCTCGCCTGTGTTGCCACCTG
GATTCTGCGCGGGACGTCCTTCTGCTACGTCCCTTCGGCCCTCAATCCAGCGGACCTTCCTTCCCGCGGC
CTGCTGCCGGCTCTGCGGCCTCTTCCGCGTCTTCGCCTTCGCCCTCAGACGAGTCGGATCTCCCTTTGGG
CCGCCTCCCCGCGTCGACTTTAAGACCAATGACTTACAAGGCAGCTGTAGATCTTAGCCACTTTTTAAAA
GAAAAGGGGGGACTGGAAGGGCTAATTCACTCCCAACGAAGACAAGATCTGCTTTTTGCTTGTACTGGGT
CTCTCTGGTTAGACCAGATCTGAGCCTGGGAGCTCTCTGGCTAACTAGGGAACCCACTGCTTAAGCCTCA
ATAAAGCTTGCCTTGAGTGCTTCAAGTAGTGTGTGCCCGTCTGTTGTGTGACTCTGGTAACTAGAGATCC
CTCAGACCCTTTTAGTCAGTGTGGAAAATCTCTAGCAGGGCCCGTTTAAACCCGCTGATCAGCCTCGACT
GTGCCTTCTAGTTGCCAGCCATCTGTTGTTTGCCCCTCCCCCGTGCCTTCCTTGACCCTGGAAGGTGCCA
CTCCCACTGTCCTTTCCTAATAAAATGAGGAAATTGCATCGCATTGTCTGAGTAGGTGTCATTCTATTCT
GGGGGGTGGGGTGGGGCAGGACAGCAAGGGGGAGGATTGGGAAGACAATAGCAGGCATGCTGGGGATGCG
GTGGGCTCTATGGCTTCTGAGGCGGAAAGAACCAGCTGGGGCTCTAGGGGGTATCCCC
[124 nt withheld, positions 9299-9422]
C
[91 nt withheld, positions 9424-9514]
A
[49 nt withheld, positions 9516-9564]
CCTTTGACGTTGGAGTCCACGTTCTTT
[37 nt withheld, positions 9592-9628]
ACCCTATCTCGGTCTATTCTTTTGATTTATAAGGGATTTTGCCGATTTCGGCCTATTGGTTAAAAAATGA
GCTGATTTAACAAAAATTTAACGCGAATTAATTCTGTGGAATGTGTGTCAGTTAGGGTGTGGAAAGTCCC
CAGGCTCCCCAGCAGGCAGAAGTATGCAAAGCATGCATCTCAATTAGTCAGCAACCAGGTGTGGAAAGTC
CCCAGGCTCCCCAGCAGGCAGAAGTATGCAAAGCATGCATCTCAATTAGTCAGCAACCATAGTCCCGCCC
CTAACTCCGCCCATCCCGCCCCTAACTCCGCCCAGTTCCGCCCATTCTCCGCCCCATGGCTGACTAATTT
TTTTTATTTATGCAGAGGCCGAGGCCGCCTCTGCCTCTGAGCTATTCCAGAAGTAGTGAGGAGGCTTTTT
TGGAGGCCTAGGCTTTTGCAAAAAGCTCCCGGGAGCTTGTATATCCATTTTCGGATCTGATCAGCACGTG
TTGACAATTAATCATCGGCATAGTATATCGGCATAGTATAATACGACAAGGTGAGGAACTAAACCATGGC
CAAGTTGACCAGTGCCGTTCCGGTGCTCACCGCGCGCGACGTCGCCGGAGCGGTCGAGTTCTGGACCGAC
CGGCTCGGGTTCTCCCGGGACTTCGTGGAGGACGACTTCGCCGGTGTGGTCCGGGACGACGTGACCCTGT
TCATCAGCGCGGTCCAGGACCAGGTGGTGCCGGACAACACCCTGGCCTGGGTGTGGGTGCGCGGCCTGGA
CGAGCTGTACGCCGAGTGGTCGGAGGTCGTGTCCACGAACTTCCGGGACGCCTCCGGGCCGGCCATGACC
GAGATCGGCGAGCAGCCGTGGGGGCGGGAGTTCGCCCTGCGCGACCCGGCCGGCAACTGCGTGCACTTCG
TGGCCGAGGAGCAGGACTGACACGTGCTACGAGATTTCGATTCCACCGCCGCCTTCTATGAAAGGTTGGG
CTTCGGAATCGTTTTCCGGGACGCCGGCTGGATGATCCTCCAGCGCGGGGATCTCATGCTGGAGTTCTTC
GCCCACCCCAACTTGTTTATTGCAGCTTATAATGGTTACAAATAAAGCAATAGCATCACAAATTTCACAA
ATAAAGCATTTTTTTCACTGCATTCTAGTTGTGGTTTGTCCAAACTCATCAATGTATCTTATCATGTCTG
TATACCGTCGACCTCTAGCTAGAGCTTGGCGTAATCATGGTCATAGCTGTTTCCTGTGTGAAATTGTTAT
CCGCTCACAATTCCACACAACATACGAGCCGGAAGCATAAAGTGTAAAGCCTGGGGTGCCTAATGAGTGA
GCTAACTCACATTAATTGCGTTGCGCTCACTGCCCGCTTTCCAGTCGGGAAACCTGTCGTGCCAGCTGCA
TTAATGAATCGGCCAACGCGCGGGGAGAGGCGGTTTGCGTATTGGGCGCTCTTCCGCTTCCTCGCTCACT
GACTCGCTGCGCTCGGTCGTTCGGCTGCGGCGAGCGGTATCAGCTCACTCAAAGGCGGTAATACGGTTAT
CCACAGAATCAGGGGATAACGCAGGAAAGAACATGTGAGCAAAAGGCCAGCAAAAGGCCAGGAACCGTAA
AAAGGCCGCGTTGCTGGCGTTTTTCCATAGGCTCCGCCCCCCTGACGAGCATCACAAAAATCGACGCTCA
AGTCAGAGGTGGCGAAACCCGACAGGACTATAAAGATACCAGGCGTTTCCCCCTGGAAGCTCCCTCGTGC
GCTCTCCTGTTCCGACCCTGCCGCTTACCGGATACCTGTCCGCCTTTCTCCCTTCGGGAAGCGTGGCGCT
TTCTCATAGCTCACGCTGTAGGTATCTCAGTTCGGTGTAGGTCGTTCGCTCCAAGCTGGGCTGTGTGCAC
GAACCCCCCGTTCAGCCCGACCGCTGCGCCTTATCCGGTAACTATCGTCTTGAGTCCAACCCGGTAAGAC
ACGACTTATCGCCACTGGCAGCAGCCACTGGTAACAGGATTAGCAGAGCGAGGTATGTAGGCGGTGCTAC
AGAGTTCTTGAAGTGGTGGCCTAACTACGGCTACACTAGAAGAACAGTATTTGGTATCTGCGCTCTGCTG
AAGCCAGTTACCTTCGGAAAAAGAGTTGGTAGCTCTTGATCCGGCAAACAAACCACCGCTGGTAGCGGTG
GTTTTTTTGTTTGCAAGCAGCAGATTACGCGCAGAAAAAAAGGATCTCAAGAAGATCCTTTGATCTTTTC
TACGGGGTCTGACGCTCAGTGGAACGAAAACTCACGTTAAGGGATTTTGGTCATGAGATTATCAAAAAGG
ATCTTCACCTAGATCCTTTTAAATTAAAAATGAAGTTTTAAATCAATCTAAAGTATATATGAGTAAACTT
GGTCTGACAGTTACCAATGCTTAATCAGTGAGGCACCTATCTCAGCGATCTGTCTATTTCGTTCATCCAT
AGTTGCCTGACTCCCCGTCGTGTAGATAACTACGATACGGGAGGGCTTACCATCTGGCCCCAGTGCTGCA
ATGATACCGCGAGACCCACGCTCACCGGCTCCAGATTTATCAGCAATAAACCAGCCAGCCGGAAGGGCCG
AGCGCAGAAGTGGTCCTGCAACTTTATCCGCCTCCATCCAGTCTATTAATTGTTGCCGGGAAGCTAGAGT
AAGTAGTTCGCCAGTTAATAGTTTGCGCAACGTTGTTGCCATTGCTACAGGCATCGTGGTGTCACGCTCG
TCGTTTGGTATGGCTTCATTCAGCTCCGGTTCCCAACGATCAAGGCGAGTTACATGATCCCCCATGTTGT
GCAAAAAAGCGGTTAGCTCCTTCGGTCCTCCGATCGTTGTCAGAAGTAAGTTGGCCGCAGTGTTATCACT
CATGGTTATGGCAGCACTGCATAATTCTCTTACTGTCATGCCATCCGTAAGATGCTTTTCTGTGACTGGT
GAGTACTCAACCAAGTCATTCTGAGAATAGTGTATGCGGCGACCGAGTTGCTCTTGCCCGGCGTCAATAC
GGGATAATACCGCGCCACATAGCAGAACTTTAAAAGTGCTCATCATTGGAAAACGTTCTTCGGGGCGAAA
ACTCTCAAGGATCTTACCGCTGTTGAGATCCAGTTCGATGTAACCCACTCGTGCACCCAACTGATCTTCA
GCATCTTTTACTTTCACCAGCGTTTCTGGGTGAGCAAAAACAGGAAGGCAAAATGCCGCAAAAAAGGGAA
TAAGGGCGACACGGAAATGTTGAATACTCATACTCTTCCTTTTTCAATATTATTGAAGCATTTATCAGGG
TTATTGTCTCATGAGCGGATACATATTTGAATGTATTTAGAAAAATAAACAAATAGGGGTTCCGCGCACA
TTTCCCCGAAAAGTGCCACCTGAC
