Features (pLannotate 1.2.2; 33 found; start..end, strand, type, name):
     22..74      -  misc_feature   bom (fragment): basis of mobility region from pBR322
    229..608     +  enhancer       CMV enhancer: human cytomegalovirus immediate early enhancer
    609..808     +  promoter       CMV promoter: human cytomegalovirus (CMV) immediate early promoter
    826..1006    +  LTR            5' LTR (truncated): truncated 5' long terminal repeat (LTR) from HIV-1
   1053..1178    +  misc_feature   HIV-1 Ψ: packaging signal of human immunodeficiency virus type 1
   1162..1525    +  CDS            HIV-1 gag (fragment): gag protein from human immunodeficiency virus 1; gag
   1671..1904    +  misc_feature   RRE: The Rev response element (RRE) of HIV-1 allows for Rev-dependent mRNA export from the nucleus to the cytoplasm.
   2281..2381    +  CDS            Rev (fragment): human immunodeficiency virus 1 (HIV-1) Rev protein; rev; enhances nuclear export of unspliced and incompletely spliced viral mRNAs
   2431..2548    +  misc_feature   cPPT/CTS: central polypurine tract and central termination sequence of HIV-1
   2599..2839    +  promoter       U6 promoter: RNA polymerase III promoter for human U6 snRNA
   2868..2943    +  misc_RNA       gRNA scaffold: guide RNA scaffold for the Streptococcus pyogenes CRISPR/Cas9 system
   2961..2979    +  CDS            small t antigen (fragment): SV40 (simian virus 40) small t antigen
   3005..3216    +  promoter       EF-1α core promoter: core promoter for human elongation factor EF-1α
   3241..7344    +  CDS            Cas9: Cas9 (Csn1) endonuclease from the Streptococcus pyogenes Type II CRISPR/Cas system generates RNA-guided double strand breaks in DNA
   7482..8079    +  CDS            PuroR (fragment): puromycin N-acetyltransferase; pac from Streptomyces; confers resistance to puromycin
   8095..8683    +  misc_feature   WPRE: woodchuck hepatitis virus posttranscriptional regulatory element
   8734..8753    +  misc_feature   cPPT/CTS (fragment): central polypurine tract and central termination sequence of HIV-1
   8755..8988    +  LTR            3' LTR (ΔU3): self-inactivating 3' long terminal repeat (LTR) from HIV-1
   9020..9244    +  polyA_signal   bGH poly(A) signal: bovine growth hormone polyadenylation signal
   9248..9269    +  promoter       SV40 promoter (fragment): SV40 enhancer and early promoter
   9290..9718    +  rep_origin     f1 ori (sequence partly withheld): f1 bacteriophage origin of replication; arrow indicates direction of (+) strand synthesis
   9771..9981    +  promoter       SV40 promoter: SV40 early promoter
  10037..10084   +  promoter       EM7 promoter: synthetic bacterial promoter&nbsp
  10103..10477   +  CDS            BleoR: antibiotic-binding protein; Sh ble from Streptoalloteichus hindustanus; confers resistance to bleomycin, phleomycin, and Zeocin™
  10487..10612   +  CDS            ble (fragment): BLE_KLEPN - Experimental evidence at protein level: Swiss-Prot protein existence level 1. Binding protein with a strong affinity to the bleomycin family of antibiotics. Binds to CL990; an antimitotic-antibiotic compound. From Klebsiella pneumoniae.
  10607..10728   +  polyA_signal   SV40 poly(A) signal: SV40 polyadenylation signal
  10799..10821   -  protein_bind   lac operator (fragment): The lac repressor binds to the lac operator to inhibit transcription in E. coli. This inhibition can be relieved by adding lactose or isopropyl-β-D-thiogalactopyranoside (IPTG). lac repressor encoded by lacI
  10825..10855   -  promoter       lac promoter: promoter for the E. coli lac operon
  10870..10891   -  protein_bind   CAP binding site: CAP binding activates transcription in the presence of cAMP. E. coli catabolite activator protein
  10904..10996   -  CDS            lacI (fragment): lac repressor; lacI; The lac repressor binds to the lac operator to inhibit transcription in E. coli. This inhibition can be relieved by adding lactose or isopropyl-β-D-thiogalactopyranoside (IPTG).
  11179..11767   -  rep_origin     ori: high-copy-number ColE1/pMB1/pBR322/pUC origin of replication
  11938..12798   -  CDS            AmpR: β-lactamase; bla; confers resistance to ampicillin, carbenicillin, and related antibiotics
  12799..12903   -  promoter       AmpR promoter: bla
>Addgene plasmid #102858 | lentiCRISPR v2 kif26b sgRNA2 | addgene full sequence | sequence record 199820 | Addgene NGS Result
TCGGGAGATCTCCCGATCCCCTATGGTGCACTCTCAGTACAATCTGCTCTGATGCCGCATAGTTAAGCCA
GTATCTGCTCCCTGCTTGTGTGTTGGAGGTCGCTGAGTAGTGCGCGAGCAAAATTTAAGCTACAACAAGG
CAAGGCTTGACCGACAATTGCATGAAGAATCTGCTTAGGGTTAGGCGTTTTGCGCTGCTTCGCGATGTAC
GGGCCAGATATACGCGTTGACATTGATTATTGACTAGTTATTAATAGTAATCAATTACGGGGTCATTAGT
TCATAGCCCATATATGGAGTTCCGCGTTACATAACTTACGGTAAATGGCCCGCCTGGCTGACCGCCCAAC
GACCCCCGCCCATTGACGTCAATAATGACGTATGTTCCCATAGTAACGCCAATAGGGACTTTCCATTGAC
GTCAATGGGTGGAGTATTTACGGTAAACTGCCCACTTGGCAGTACATCAAGTGTATCATATGCCAAGTAC
GCCCCCTATTGACGTCAATGACGGTAAATGGCCCGCCTGGCATTATGCCCAGTACATGACCTTATGGGAC
TTTCCTACTTGGCAGTACATCTACGTATTAGTCATCGCTATTACCATGGTGATGCGGTTTTGGCAGTACA
TCAATGGGCGTGGATAGCGGTTTGACTCACGGGGATTTCCAAGTCTCCACCCCATTGACGTCAATGGGAG
TTTGTTTTGGCACCAAAATCAACGGGACTTTCCAAAATGTCGTAACAACTCCGCCCCATTGACGCAAATG
GGCGGTAGGCGTGTACGGTGGGAGGTCTATATAAGCAGCGCGTTTTGCCTGTACTGGGTCTCTCTGGTTA
GACCAGATCTGAGCCTGGGAGCTCTCTGGCTAACTAGGGAACCCACTGCTTAAGCCTCAATAAAGCTTGC
CTTGAGTGCTTCAAGTAGTGTGTGCCCGTCTGTTGTGTGACTCTGGTAACTAGAGATCCCTCAGACCCTT
TTAGTCAGTGTGGAAAATCTCTAGCAGTGGCGCCCGAACAGGGACTTGAAAGCGAAAGGGAAACCAGAGG
AGCTCTCTCGACGCAGGACTCGGCTTGCTGAAGCGCGCACGGCAAGAGGCGAGGGGCGGCGACTGGTGAG
TACGCCAAAAATTTTGACTAGCGGAGGCTAGAAGGAGAGAGATGGGTGCGAGAGCGTCAGTATTAAGCGG
GGGAGAATTAGATCGCGATGGGAAAAAATTCGGTTAAGGCCAGGGGGAAAGAAAAAATATAAATTAAAAC
ATATAGTATGGGCAAGCAGGGAGCTAGAACGATTCGCAGTTAATCCTGGCCTGTTAGAAACATCAGAAGG
CTGTAGACAAATACTGGGACAGCTACAACCATCCCTTCAGACAGGATCAGAAGAACTTAGATCATTATAT
AATACAGTAGCAACCCTCTATTGTGTGCATCAAAGGATAGAGATAAAAGACACCAAGGAAGCTTTAGACA
AGATAGAGGAAGAGCAAAACAAAAGTAAGACCACCGCACAGCAAGCGGCCGCTGATCTTCAGACCTGGAG
GAGGAGATATGAGGGACAATTGGAGAAGTGAATTATATAAATATAAAGTAGTAAAAATTGAACCATTAGG
AGTAGCACCCACCAAGGCAAAGAGAAGAGTGGTGCAGAGAGAAAAAAGAGCAGTGGGAATAGGAGCTTTG
TTCCTTGGGTTCTTGGGAGCAGCAGGAAGCACTATGGGCGCAGCGTCAATGACGCTGACGGTACAGGCCA
GACAATTATTGTCTGGTATAGTGCAGCAGCAGAACAATTTGCTGAGGGCTATTGAGGCGCAACAGCATCT
GTTGCAACTCACAGTCTGGGGCATCAAGCAGCTCCAGGCAAGAATCCTGGCTGTGGAAAGATACCTAAAG
GATCAACAGCTCCTGGGGATTTGGGGTTGCTCTGGAAAACTCATTTGCACCACTGCTGTGCCTTGGAATG
CTAGTTGGAGTAATAAATCTCTGGAACAGATTTGGAATCACACGACCTGGATGGAGTGGGACAGAGAAAT
TAACAATTACACAAGCTTAATACACTCCTTAATTGAAGAATCGCAAAACCAGCAAGAAAAGAATGAACAA
GAATTATTGGAATTAGATAAATGGGCAAGTTTGTGGAATTGGTTTAACATAACAAATTGGCTGTGGTATA
TAAAATTATTCATAATGATAGTAGGAGGCTTGGTAGGTTTAAGAATAGTTTTTGCTGTACTTTCTATAGT
GAATAGAGTTAGGCAGGGATATTCACCATTATCGTTTCAGACCCACCTCCCAACCCCGAGGGGACCCGAC
AGGCCCGAAGGAATAGAAGAAGAAGGTGGAGAGAGAGACAGAGACAGATCCATTCGATTAGTGAACGGAT
CGGCACTGCGTGCGCCAATTCTGCAGACAAATGGCAGTATTCATCCACAATTTTAAAAGAAAAGGGGGGA
TTGGGGGGTACAGTGCAGGGGAAAGAATAGTAGACATAATAGCAACAGACATACAAACTAAAGAATTACA
AAAACAAATTACAAAAATTCAAAATTTTCGGGTTTATTACAGGGACAGCAGAGATCCAGTTTGGTTAATT
AAGGTACCGAGGGCCTATTTCCCATGATTCCTTCATATTTGCATATACGATACAAGGCTGTTAGAGAGAT
AATTAGAATTAATTTGACTGTAAACACAAAGATATTAGTACAAAATACGTGACGTAGAAAGTAATAATTT
CTTGGGTAGTTTGCAGTTTTAAAATTATGTTTTAAAATGGACTATCATATGCTTACCGTAACTTGAAAGT
ATTTCGATTTCTTGGCTTTATATATCTTGTGGAAAGGACGAAACACCGAACTGTAACGCCCGCTTGGGTT
TTAGAGCTAGAAATAGCAAGTTAAAATAAGGCTAGTCCGTTATCAACTTGAAAAAGTGGCACCGAGTCGG
TGCTTTTTTGAATTCGCTAGCTAGGTCTTGAAAGGAGTGGGAATTGGCTCCGGTGCCCGTCAGTGGGCAG
AGCGCACATCGCCCACAGTCCCCGAGAAGTTGGGGGGAGGGGTCGGCAATTGATCCGGTGCCTAGAGAAG
GTGGCGCGGGGTAAACTGGGAAAGTGATGTCGTGTACTGGCTCCGCCTTTTTCCCGAGGGTGGGGGAGAA
CCGTATATAAGTGCAGTAGTCGCCGTGAACGTTCTTTTTCGCAACGGGTTTGCCGCCAGAACACAGGACC
GGTTCTAGAGCGCTGCCACCATGGACAAGAAGTACAGCATCGGCCTGGACATCGGCACCAACTCTGTGGG
CTGGGCCGTGATCACCGACGAGTACAAGGTGCCCAGCAAGAAATTCAAGGTGCTGGGCAACACCGACCGG
CACAGCATCAAGAAGAACCTGATCGGAGCCCTGCTGTTCGACAGCGGCGAAACAGCCGAGGCCACCCGGC
TGAAGAGAACCGCCAGAAGAAGATACACCAGACGGAAGAACCGGATCTGCTATCTGCAAGAGATCTTCAG
CAACGAGATGGCCAAGGTGGACGACAGCTTCTTCCACAGACTGGAAGAGTCCTTCCTGGTGGAAGAGGAT
AAGAAGCACGAGCGGCACCCCATCTTCGGCAACATCGTGGACGAGGTGGCCTACCACGAGAAGTACCCCA
CCATCTACCACCTGAGAAAGAAACTGGTGGACAGCACCGACAAGGCCGACCTGCGGCTGATCTATCTGGC
CCTGGCCCACATGATCAAGTTCCGGGGCCACTTCCTGATCGAGGGCGACCTGAACCCCGACAACAGCGAC
GTGGACAAGCTGTTCATCCAGCTGGTGCAGACCTACAACCAGCTGTTCGAGGAAAACCCCATCAACGCCA
GCGGCGTGGACGCCAAGGCCATCCTGTCTGCCAGACTGAGCAAGAGCAGACGGCTGGAAAATCTGATCGC
CCAGCTGCCCGGCGAGAAGAAGAATGGCCTGTTCGGAAACCTGATTGCCCTGAGCCTGGGCCTGACCCCC
AACTTCAAGAGCAACTTCGACCTGGCCGAGGATGCCAAACTGCAGCTGAGCAAGGACACCTACGACGACG
ACCTGGACAACCTGCTGGCCCAGATCGGCGACCAGTACGCCGACCTGTTTCTGGCCGCCAAGAACCTGTC
CGACGCCATCCTGCTGAGCGACATCCTGAGAGTGAACACCGAGATCACCAAGGCCCCCCTGAGCGCCTCT
ATGATCAAGAGATACGACGAGCACCACCAGGACCTGACCCTGCTGAAAGCTCTCGTGCGGCAGCAGCTGC
CTGAGAAGTACAAAGAGATTTTCTTCGACCAGAGCAAGAACGGCTACGCCGGCTACATTGACGGCGGAGC
CAGCCAGGAAGAGTTCTACAAGTTCATCAAGCCCATCCTGGAAAAGATGGACGGCACCGAGGAACTGCTC
GTGAAGCTGAACAGAGAGGACCTGCTGCGGAAGCAGCGGACCTTCGACAACGGCAGCATCCCCCACCAGA
TCCACCTGGGAGAGCTGCACGCCATTCTGCGGCGGCAGGAAGATTTTTACCCATTCCTGAAGGACAACCG
GGAAAAGATCGAGAAGATCCTGACCTTCCGCATCCCCTACTACGTGGGCCCTCTGGCCAGGGGAAACAGC
AGATTCGCCTGGATGACCAGAAAGAGCGAGGAAACCATCACCCCCTGGAACTTCGAGGAAGTGGTGGACA
AGGGCGCTTCCGCCCAGAGCTTCATCGAGCGGATGACCAACTTCGATAAGAACCTGCCCAACGAGAAGGT
GCTGCCCAAGCACAGCCTGCTGTACGAGTACTTCACCGTGTATAACGAGCTGACCAAAGTGAAATACGTG
ACCGAGGGAATGAGAAAGCCCGCCTTCCTGAGCGGCGAGCAGAAAAAGGCCATCGTGGACCTGCTGTTCA
AGACCAACCGGAAAGTGACCGTGAAGCAGCTGAAAGAGGACTACTTCAAGAAAATCGAGTGCTTCGACTC
CGTGGAAATCTCCGGCGTGGAAGATCGGTTCAACGCCTCCCTGGGCACATACCACGATCTGCTGAAAATT
ATCAAGGACAAGGACTTCCTGGACAATGAGGAAAACGAGGACATTCTGGAAGATATCGTGCTGACCCTGA
CACTGTTTGAGGACAGAGAGATGATCGAGGAACGGCTGAAAACCTATGCCCACCTGTTCGACGACAAAGT
GATGAAGCAGCTGAAGCGGCGGAGATACACCGGCTGGGGCAGGCTGAGCCGGAAGCTGATCAACGGCATC
CGGGACAAGCAGTCCGGCAAGACAATCCTGGATTTCCTGAAGTCCGACGGCTTCGCCAACAGAAACTTCA
TGCAGCTGATCCACGACGACAGCCTGACCTTTAAAGAGGACATCCAGAAAGCCCAGGTGTCCGGCCAGGG
CGATAGCCTGCACGAGCACATTGCCAATCTGGCCGGCAGCCCCGCCATTAAGAAGGGCATCCTGCAGACA
GTGAAGGTGGTGGACGAGCTCGTGAAAGTGATGGGCCGGCACAAGCCCGAGAACATCGTGATCGAAATGG
CCAGAGAGAACCAGACCACCCAGAAGGGACAGAAGAACAGCCGCGAGAGAATGAAGCGGATCGAAGAGGG
CATCAAAGAGCTGGGCAGCCAGATCCTGAAAGAACACCCCGTGGAAAACACCCAGCTGCAGAACGAGAAG
CTGTACCTGTACTACCTGCAGAATGGGCGGGATATGTACGTGGACCAGGAACTGGACATCAACCGGCTGT
CCGACTACGATGTGGACCATATCGTGCCTCAGAGCTTTCTGAAGGACGACTCCATCGACAACAAGGTGCT
GACCAGAAGCGACAAGAACCGGGGCAAGAGCGACAACGTGCCCTCCGAAGAGGTCGTGAAGAAGATGAAG
AACTACTGGCGGCAGCTGCTGAACGCCAAGCTGATTACCCAGAGAAAGTTCGACAATCTGACCAAGGCCG
AGAGAGGCGGCCTGAGCGAACTGGATAAGGCCGGCTTCATCAAGAGACAGCTGGTGGAAACCCGGCAGAT
CACAAAGCACGTGGCACAGATCCTGGACTCCCGGATGAACACTAAGTACGACGAGAATGACAAGCTGATC
CGGGAAGTGAAAGTGATCACCCTGAAGTCCAAGCTGGTGTCCGATTTCCGGAAGGATTTCCAGTTTTACA
AAGTGCGCGAGATCAACAACTACCACCACGCCCACGACGCCTACCTGAACGCCGTCGTGGGAACCGCCCT
GATCAAAAAGTACCCTAAGCTGGAAAGCGAGTTCGTGTACGGCGACTACAAGGTGTACGACGTGCGGAAG
ATGATCGCCAAGAGCGAGCAGGAAATCGGCAAGGCTACCGCCAAGTACTTCTTCTACAGCAACATCATGA
ACTTTTTCAAGACCGAGATTACCCTGGCCAACGGCGAGATCCGGAAGCGGCCTCTGATCGAGACAAACGG
CGAAACCGGGGAGATCGTGTGGGATAAGGGCCGGGATTTTGCCACCGTGCGGAAAGTGCTGAGCATGCCC
CAAGTGAATATCGTGAAAAAGACCGAGGTGCAGACAGGCGGCTTCAGCAAAGAGTCTATCCTGCCCAAGA
GGAACAGCGATAAGCTGATCGCCAGAAAGAAGGACTGGGACCCTAAGAAGTACGGCGGCTTCGACAGCCC
CACCGTGGCCTATTCTGTGCTGGTGGTGGCCAAAGTGGAAAAGGGCAAGTCCAAGAAACTGAAGAGTGTG
AAAGAGCTGCTGGGGATCACCATCATGGAAAGAAGCAGCTTCGAGAAGAATCCCATCGACTTTCTGGAAG
CCAAGGGCTACAAAGAAGTGAAAAAGGACCTGATCATCAAGCTGCCTAAGTACTCCCTGTTCGAGCTGGA
AAACGGCCGGAAGAGAATGCTGGCCTCTGCCGGCGAACTGCAGAAGGGAAACGAACTGGCCCTGCCCTCC
AAATATGTGAACTTCCTGTACCTGGCCAGCCACTATGAGAAGCTGAAGGGCTCCCCCGAGGATAATGAGC
AGAAACAGCTGTTTGTGGAACAGCACAAGCACTACCTGGACGAGATCATCGAGCAGATCAGCGAGTTCTC
CAAGAGAGTGATCCTGGCCGACGCTAATCTGGACAAAGTGCTGTCCGCCTACAACAAGCACCGGGATAAG
CCCATCAGAGAGCAGGCCGAGAATATCATCCACCTGTTTACCCTGACCAATCTGGGAGCCCCTGCCGCCT
TCAAGTACTTTGACACCACCATCGACCGGAAGAGGTACACCAGCACCAAAGAGGTGCTGGACGCCACCCT
GATCCACCAGAGCATCACCGGCCTGTACGAGACACGGATCGACCTGTCTCAGCTGGGAGGCGACAAGCGA
CCTGCCGCCACAAAGAAGGCTGGACAGGCTAAGAAGAAGAAAGATTACAAAGACGATGACGATAAGGGAT
CCGGCGCAACAAACTTCTCTCTGCTGAAACAAGCCGGAGATGTCGAAGAGAATCCTGGACCGACCGAGTA
CAAGCCCACGGTGCGCCTCGCCACCCGCGACGACGTCCCCAGGGCCGTACGCACCCTCGCCGCCGCGTTC
GCCGACTACCCCGCCACGCGCCACACCGTCGATCCGGACCGCCACATCGAGCGGGTCACCGAGCTGCAAG
AACTCTTCCTCACGCGCGTCGGGCTCGACATCGGCAAGGTGTGGGTCGCGGACGACGGCGCCGCGGTGGC
GGTCTGGACCACGCCGGAGAGCGTCGAAGCGGGGGCGGTGTTCGCCGAGATCGGCCCGCGCATGGCCGAG
TTGAGCGGTTCCCGGCTGGCCGCGCAGCAACAGATGGAAGGCCTCCTGGCGCCGCACCGGCCCAAGGAGC
CCGCGTGGTTCCTGGCCACCGTCGGAGTCTCGCCCGACCACCAGGGCAAGGGTCTGGGCAGCGCCGTCGT
GCTCCCCGGAGTGGAGGCGGCCGAGCGCGCCGGGGTGCCCGCCTTCCTGGAGACCTCCGCGCCCCGCAAC
CTCCCCTTCTACGAGCGGCTCGGCTTCACCGTCACCGCCGACGTCGAGGTGCCCGAAGGACCGCGCACCT
GGTGCATGACCCGCAAGCCCGGTGCCTGAACGCGTTAAGTCGACAATCAACCTCTGGATTACAAAATTTG
TGAAAGATTGACTGGTATTCTTAACTATGTTGCTCCTTTTACGCTATGTGGATACGCTGCTTTAATGCCT
TTGTATCATGCTATTGCTTCCCGTATGGCTTTCATTTTCTCCTCCTTGTATAAATCCTGGTTGCTGTCTC
TTTATGAGGAGTTGTGGCCCGTTGTCAGGCAACGTGGCGTGGTGTGCACTGTGTTTGCTGACGCAACCCC
CACTGGTTGGGGCATTGCCACCACCTGTCAGCTCCTTTCCGGGACTTTCGCTTTCCCCCTCCCTATTGCC
ACGGCGGAACTCATCGCCGCCTGCCTTGCCCGCTGCTGGACAGGGGCTCGGCTGTTGGGCACTGACAATT
CCGTGGTGTTGTCGGGGAAATCATCGTCCTTTCCTTGGCTGCTCGCCTGTGTTGCCACCTGGATTCTGCG
CGGGACGTCCTTCTGCTACGTCCCTTCGGCCCTCAATCCAGCGGACCTTCCTTCCCGCGGCCTGCTGCCG
GCTCTGCGGCCTCTTCCGCGTCTTCGCCTTCGCCCTCAGACGAGTCGGATCTCCCTTTGGGCCGCCTCCC
CGCGTCGACTTTAAGACCAATGACTTACAAGGCAGCTGTAGATCTTAGCCACTTTTTAAAAGAAAAGGGG
GGACTGGAAGGGCTAATTCACTCCCAACGAAGACAAGATCTGCTTTTTGCTTGTACTGGGTCTCTCTGGT
TAGACCAGATCTGAGCCTGGGAGCTCTCTGGCTAACTAGGGAACCCACTGCTTAAGCCTCAATAAAGCTT
GCCTTGAGTGCTTCAAGTAGTGTGTGCCCGTCTGTTGTGTGACTCTGGTAACTAGAGATCCCTCAGACCC
TTTTAGTCAGTGTGGAAAATCTCTAGCAGGGCCCGTTTAAACCCGCTGATCAGCCTCGACTGTGCCTTCT
AGTTGCCAGCCATCTGTTGTTTGCCCCTCCCCCGTGCCTTCCTTGACCCTGGAAGGTGCCACTCCCACTG
TCCTTTCCTAATAAAATGAGGAAATTGCATCGCATTGTCTGAGTAGGTGTCATTCTATTCTGGGGGGTGG
GGTGGGGCAGGACAGCAAGGGGGAGGATTGGGAAGACAATAGCAGGCATGCTGGGGATGCGGTGGGCTCT
ATGGCTTCTGAGGCGGAAAGAACCAGCTGGGGCTCTAGGGGGTATCCCC
[124 nt withheld, positions 9290-9413]
C
[91 nt withheld, positions 9415-9505]
A
[49 nt withheld, positions 9507-9555]
CCTTTGACGTTGGAGTCCACGTTCTTT
[37 nt withheld, positions 9583-9619]
ACCCTATCTCGGTCTATTCTTTTGATTTATAAGGGATTTTGCCGATTTCGGCCTATTGGTTAAAAAATGA
GCTGATTTAACAAAAATTTAACGCGAATTAATTCTGTGGAATGTGTGTCAGTTAGGGTGTGGAAAGTCCC
CAGGCTCCCCAGCAGGCAGAAGTATGCAAAGCATGCATCTCAATTAGTCAGCAACCATAGTCCCGCCCCT
AACTCCGCCCATCCCGCCCCTAACTCCGCCCAGTTCCGCCCATTCTCCGCCCCATGGCTGACTAATTTTT
TTTATTTATGCAGAGGCCGAGGCCGCCTCTGCCTCTGAGCTATTCCAGAAGTAGTGAGGAGGCTTTTTTG
GAGGCCTAGGCTTTTGCAAAAAGCTCCCGGGAGCTTGTATATCCATTTTCGGATCTGATCAGCACGTGTT
GACAATTAATCATCGGCATAGTATATCGGCATAGTATAATACGACAAGGTGAGGAACTAAACCATGGCCA
AGTTGACCAGTGCCGTTCCGGTGCTCACCGCGCGCGACGTCGCCGGAGCGGTCGAGTTCTGGACCGACCG
GCTCGGGTTCTCCCGGGACTTCGTGGAGGACGACTTCGCCGGTGTGGTCCGGGACGACGTGACCCTGTTC
ATCAGCGCGGTCCAGGACCAGGTGGTGCCGGACAACACCCTGGCCTGGGTGTGGGTGCGCGGCCTGGACG
AGCTGTACGCCGAGTGGTCGGAGGTCGTGTCCACGAACTTCCGGGACGCCTCCGGGCCGGCCATGACCGA
GATCGGCGAGCAGCCGTGGGGGCGGGAGTTCGCCCTGCGCGACCCGGCCGGCAACTGCGTGCACTTCGTG
GCCGAGGAGCAGGACTGACACGTGCTACGAGATTTCGATTCCACCGCCGCCTTCTATGAAAGGTTGGGCT
TCGGAATCGTTTTCCGGGACGCCGGCTGGATGATCCTCCAGCGCGGGGATCTCATGCTGGAGTTCTTCGC
CCACCCCAACTTGTTTATTGCAGCTTATAATGGTTACAAATAAAGCAATAGCATCACAAATTTCACAAAT
AAAGCATTTTTTTCACTGCATTCTAGTTGTGGTTTGTCCAAACTCATCAATGTATCTTATCATGTCTGTA
TACCGTCGACCTCTAGCTAGAGCTTGGCGTAATCATGGTCATAGCTGTTTCCTGTGTGAAATTGTTATCC
GCTCACAATTCCACACAACATACGAGCCGGAAGCATAAAGTGTAAAGCCTGGGGTGCCTAATGAGTGAGC
TAACTCACATTAATTGCGTTGCGCTCACTGCCCGCTTTCCAGTCGGGAAACCTGTCGTGCCAGCTGCATT
AATGAATCGGCCAACGCGCGGGGAGAGGCGGTTTGCGTATTGGGCGCTCTTCCGCTTCCTCGCTCACTGA
CTCGCTGCGCTCGGTCGTTCGGCTGCGGCGAGCGGTATCAGCTCACTCAAAGGCGGTAATACGGTTATCC
ACAGAATCAGGGGATAACGCAGGAAAGAACATGTGAGCAAAAGGCCAGCAAAAGGCCAGGAACCGTAAAA
AGGCCGCGTTGCTGGCGTTTTTCCATAGGCTCCGCCCCCCTGACGAGCATCACAAAAATCGACGCTCAAG
TCAGAGGTGGCGAAACCCGACAGGACTATAAAGATACCAGGCGTTTCCCCCTGGAAGCTCCCTCGTGCGC
TCTCCTGTTCCGACCCTGCCGCTTACCGGATACCTGTCCGCCTTTCTCCCTTCGGGAAGCGTGGCGCTTT
CTCATAGCTCACGCTGTAGGTATCTCAGTTCGGTGTAGGTCGTTCGCTCCAAGCTGGGCTGTGTGCACGA
ACCCCCCGTTCAGCCCGACCGCTGCGCCTTATCCGGTAACTATCGTCTTGAGTCCAACCCGGTAAGACAC
GACTTATCGCCACTGGCAGCAGCCACTGGTAACAGGATTAGCAGAGCGAGGTATGTAGGCGGTGCTACAG
AGTTCTTGAAGTGGTGGCCTAACTACGGCTACACTAGAAGAACAGTATTTGGTATCTGCGCTCTGCTGAA
GCCAGTTACCTTCGGAAAAAGAGTTGGTAGCTCTTGATCCGGCAAACAAACCACCGCTGGTAGCGGTGGT
TTTTTTGTTTGCAAGCAGCAGATTACGCGCAGAAAAAAAGGATCTCAAGAAGATCCTTTGATCTTTTCTA
CGGGGTCTGACGCTCAGTGGAACGAAAACTCACGTTAAGGGATTTTGGTCATGAGATTATCAAAAAGGAT
CTTCACCTAGATCCTTTTAAATTAAAAATGAAGTTTTAAATCAATCTAAAGTATATATGAGTAAACTTGG
TCTGACAGTTACCAATGCTTAATCAGTGAGGCACCTATCTCAGCGATCTGTCTATTTCGTTCATCCATAG
TTGCCTGACTCCCCGTCGTGTAGATAACTACGATACGGGAGGGCTTACCATCTGGCCCCAGTGCTGCAAT
GATACCGCGAGACCCACGCTCACCGGCTCCAGATTTATCAGCAATAAACCAGCCAGCCGGAAGGGCCGAG
CGCAGAAGTGGTCCTGCAACTTTATCCGCCTCCATCCAGTCTATTAATTGTTGCCGGGAAGCTAGAGTAA
GTAGTTCGCCAGTTAATAGTTTGCGCAACGTTGTTGCCATTGCTACAGGCATCGTGGTGTCACGCTCGTC
GTTTGGTATGGCTTCATTCAGCTCCGGTTCCCAACGATCAAGGCGAGTTACATGATCCCCCATGTTGTGC
AAAAAAGCGGTTAGCTCCTTCGGTCCTCCGATCGTTGTCAGAAGTAAGTTGGCCGCAGTGTTATCACTCA
TGGTTATGGCAGCACTGCATAATTCTCTTACTGTCATGCCATCCGTAAGATGCTTTTCTGTGACTGGTGA
GTACTCAACCAAGTCATTCTGAGAATAGTGTATGCGGCGACCGAGTTGCTCTTGCCCGGCGTCAATACGG
GATAATACCGCGCCACATAGCAGAACTTTAAAAGTGCTCATCATTGGAAAACGTTCTTCGGGGCGAAAAC
TCTCAAGGATCTTACCGCTGTTGAGATCCAGTTCGATGTAACCCACTCGTGCACCCAACTGATCTTCAGC
ATCTTTTACTTTCACCAGCGTTTCTGGGTGAGCAAAAACAGGAAGGCAAAATGCCGCAAAAAAGGGAATA
AGGGCGACACGGAAATGTTGAATACTCATACTCTTCCTTTTTCAATATTATTGAAGCATTTATCAGGGTT
ATTGTCTCATGAGCGGATACATATTTGAATGTATTTAGAAAAATAAACAAATAGGGGTTCCGCGCACATT
TCCCCGAAAAGTGCCACCTGACGTCGACGGA
